Addgene plasmid #12012: pAG201 HIPK1 3'UTR
Depositing lab: David Bartel. Depositing organization: Whitehead Institute for Biomedical Research. Publication: The widespread impact of mammalian MicroRNAs on mRNA repression and evolution. Farh KK, Grimson A, Jan C, Lewis BP, Johnston WK, Lim LP, Burge CB, Bartel DP. Science. 2005 Dec 16. 310(5755):1817-21. 10.1126/science.1121158 PubMed 16308420.
Backbone
  Vector backbone: pIS2
  Backbone manufacturer: pIS2 derived from pRL-SV40 (Promega)
  Backbone size w/o insert (bp): 3700
  Vector type: Mammalian Expression, Luciferase
Growth in bacteria
  Bacterial resistance: Ampicillin, 100 μg/mL
  Growth temperature: 37°C
  Growth strain: DH5alpha
  Copy number: High Copy
Gene/Insert
  Gene/Insert name: HIPK1 3'UTR (alt name: HIPK1)
  Species: H. sapiens (human)
  Insert size (bp): 480
  GenBank ID: NM_181358
  Entrez Gene: HIPK1 (a.k.a. Myak, Nbak2)
  Cloning method: Restriction Enzyme; 5′ cloning site SacI (not destroyed); 3′ cloning site SpeI (not destroyed)
  Sequencing primers: 5′ EBV rev primer (GTGGTTTGTCCAAACTCATC)
Terms and licenses: Academic/Nonprofit Terms; Industry Terms: Not Available to Industry
Depositor comments: HIPK1 3'UTR in renilla luciferase reporter plasmid.
How to cite: pAG201 HIPK1 3'UTR was a gift from David Bartel (Addgene plasmid # 12012 ; http://n2t.net/addgene:12012 ; RRID:Addgene_12012)
