[The description below was written by a language model from this plasmid's Addgene catalogue record and pLannotate feature annotations shown in this document.]
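Description:
pAG201 HIPK1 3'UTR is a mammalian Renilla luciferase reporter plasmid built on pIS2, a derivative of the commercial pRL-SV40 vector, and carries a roughly 480 bp fragment of the human HIPK1 3' untranslated region. It is propagated in E. coli as a high-copy plasmid through a ColE1/pUC-type origin and is selected with ampicillin via the β-lactamase gene and its native promoter. The depositor's full sequence is about 4.2 kb, consistent with a 3.7 kb backbone plus the insert.

The reporter unit is driven by the SV40 enhancer and early promoter, followed by a chimeric β-globin/immunoglobulin intron that generally improves expression of the spliced transcript. A T7 promoter just upstream of the coding sequence permits in vitro transcription. The HIPK1 UTR fragment was cloned between SacI and SpeI sites, both retained. It is not annotated in the feature table, but the unannotated gap between the end of the Rluc open reading frame and the SV40 polyadenylation signal matches its expected position and size. The poly(A) signal and an adjacent large T antigen fragment are annotated on the minus strand; such SV40 late poly(A) regions are commonly annotated in this orientation, and the fragment is a remnant of the SV40-derived region rather than a functional gene.

Because the HIPK1 sequence becomes the 3'UTR of the luciferase mRNA, Renilla activity reports post-transcriptional regulation acting through that UTR. Given the associated study on microRNA-mediated mRNA repression, the construct is suited to testing whether microRNAs repress expression through sites in the HIPK1 UTR. Such assays are usually normalised to a co-transfected control reporter, though the record does not specify one.
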