Features (pLannotate 1.2.2; 9 found; start..end, strand, type, name):
     62..419     +  promoter       SV40 promoter: SV40 enhancer and early promoter
    489..621     +  intron         chimeric intron: chimera between introns from human β-globin and immunoglobulin heavy chain genes
    666..684     +  promoter       T7 promoter: promoter for bacteriophage T7 RNA polymerase
    694..1629    +  CDS            Rluc: luciferase from the anthozoan coelenterate Renilla reniformis (sea pansy)
   2157..2278    -  polyA_signal   SV40 poly(A) signal: SV40 polyadenylation signal
   2301..2369    -  CDS            large T antigen (fragment): large T antigen from SV40 (simian virus 40)
   2411..2515    +  promoter       AmpR promoter: bla
   2516..3376    +  CDS            AmpR: β-lactamase; bla; confers resistance to ampicillin, carbenicillin, and related antibiotics
   3547..4135    +  rep_origin     ori: high-copy-number ColE1/pMB1/pBR322/pUC origin of replication
>Addgene plasmid #12012 | pAG201 HIPK1 3'UTR | depositor full sequence | sequence record 7170 | Author sequence
AGATCTGCGCAGCACCATGGCCTGAAATAACCTCTGAAAGAGGAACTTGGTTAGGTACCTTCTGAGGCGG
AAAGAACCAGCTGTGGAATGTGTGTCAGTTAGGGTGTGGAAAGTCCCCAGGCTCCCCAGCAGGCAGAAGT
ATGCAAAGCATGCATCTCAATTAGTCAGCAACCAGGTGTGGAAAGTCCCCAGGCTCCCCAGCAGGCAGAA
GTATGCAAAGCATGCATCTCAATTAGTCAGCAACCATAGTCCCGCCCCTAACTCCGCCCATCCCGCCCCT
AACTCCGCCCAGTTCCGCCCATTCTCCGCCCCATGGCTGACTAATTTTTTTTATTTATGCAGAGGCCGAG
GCCGCCTCGGCCTCTGAGCTATTCCAGAAGTAGTGAGGAGGCTTTTTTGGAGGCCTAGGCTTTTGCAAAA
AGCTTGATTCTTCTGACACAACAGTCTCGAACTTAAGCTGCAGAAGTTGGTCGTGAGGCACTGGGCAGGT
AAGTATCAAGGTTACAAGACAGGTTTAAGGAGACCAATAGAAACTGGGCTTGTCGAGACAGAGAAGACTC
TTGCGTTTCTGATAGGCACCTATTGGTCTTACTGACATCCACTTTGCCTTTCTCTCCACAGGTGTCCACT
CCCAGTTCAATTACAGCTCTTAAGGCTAGAGTACTTAATACGACTCACTATAGGCTAGCCACCATGACTT
CGAAAGTTTATGATCCAGAACAAAGGAAACGGATGATAACTGGTCCGCAGTGGTGGGCCAGATGTAAACA
AATGAATGTTCTTGATTCATTTATTAATTATTATGATTCAGAAAAACATGCAGAAAATGCTGTTATTTTT
TTACATGGTAACGCGGCCTCTTCTTATTTATGGCGACATGTTGTGCCACATATTGAGCCAGTAGCGCGGT
GTATTATACCAGACCTTATTGGTATGGGCAAATCAGGCAAATCTGGTAATGGTTCTTATAGGTTACTTGA
TCATTACAAATATCTTACTGCATGGTTTGAACTTCTTAATTTACCAAAGAAGATCATTTTTGTCGGCCAT
GATTGGGGTGCTTGTTTGGCATTTCATTATAGCTATGAGCATCAAGATAAGATCAAAGCAATAGTTCACG
CTGAAAGTGTAGTAGATGTGATTGAATCATGGGATGAATGGCCTGATATTGAAGAAGATATTGCGTTGAT
CAAATCTGAAGAAGGAGAAAAAATGGTTTTGGAGAATAACTTCTTCGTGGAAACCATGTTGCCATCAAAA
ATCATGAGAAAGTTAGAACCAGAAGAATTTGCAGCATATCTTGAACCATTCAAAGAGAAAGGTGAAGTTC
GTCGTCCAACATTATCATGGCCTCGTGAAATCCCGTTAGTAAAAGGTGGTAAACCTGACGTTGTACAAAT
TGTTAGGAATTATAATGCTTATCTACGTGCAAGTGATGATTTACCAAAAATGTTTATTGAATCGGACCCA
GGATTCTTTTCCAATGCTATTGTTGAAGGTGCCAAGAAGTTTCCTAATACTGAATTTGTCAAAGTAAAAG
GTCTTCATTTTTCGCAAGAAGATGCACCTGATGAAATGGGAAAATATATCAAATCGTTCGTTGAGCGAGT
TCTCAAAAATGAACAATAATTCTAGGAGCTCTGTGATCCTCCAGTGTTATCCCGGAGATGGATTGATGTC
TCCATTGTATTTAAACCAAAATGAACTGATACTTGTTGGAATGTATGTGAACTAATTGCAATTATATTAG
AGCATATTACTGTAGTGCTGAATGAGCAGGGGCATTGCCTGCAAGGAGAGGAGACCCTTGGAATTGTTTT
GCACAGGTGTGTCTGGTGAGGAGTTTTTCAGTGTGTGTCTCTTCCTTCCCTTTCTTCCTCCTTCCCTTAT
TGTAGTGCCTTATATGATAATGTAGTGGTTAATAGAGTTTACAGTGAGCTTGCCTTAGGATGGACCAGCA
AGCCCCCGTGGACCCTAAGTTGTTCACCGGGATTTATCAGAACAGGATTAGTAGCTGTATTGTGTAATGC
ATTGTTCTCAGTTTCCCTGCCAACATTGAAAAATAAAAACAGCAGCTTTTCTCCTTTACCACCACCTCTA
CCCCTTTCCATTTTGGATTACTAGTGTTCTAGAGCGGCCGCTTCGAGCAGACATGATAAGATACATTGAT
GAGTTTGGACAAACCACAACTAGAATGCAGTGAAAAAAATGCTTTATTTGTGAAATTTGTGATGCTATTG
CTTTATTTGTAACCATTATAAGCTGCAATAAACAAGTTAACAACAACAATTGCATTCATTTTATGTTTCA
GGTTCAGGGGGAGGTGTGGGAGGTTTTTTAAAGCAAGTAAAACCTCTACAAATGTGGTAAAATCGATAAG
GATCCAGGTGGCACTTTTCGGGGAAATGTGCGCGGAACCCCTATTTGTTTATTTTTCTAAATACATTCAA
ATATGTATCCGCTCATGAGACAATAACCCTGATAAATGCTTCAATAATATTGAAAAAGGAAGAGTATGAG
TATTCAACATTTCCGTGTCGCCCTTATTCCCTTTTTTGCGGCATTTTGCCTTCCTGTTTTTGCTCACCCA
GAAACGCTGGTGAAAGTAAAAGATGCTGAAGATCAGTTGGGTGCACGAGTGGGTTACATCGAACTGGATC
TCAACAGCGGTAAGATCCTTGAGAGTTTTCGCCCCGAAGAACGTTTTCCAATGATGAGCACTTTTAAAGT
TCTGCTATGTGGCGCGGTATTATCCCGTATTGACGCCGGGCAAGAGCAACTCGGTCGCCGCATACACTAT
TCTCAGAATGACTTGGTTGAGTACTCACCAGTCACAGAAAAGCATCTTACGGATGGCATGACAGTAAGAG
AATTATGCAGTGCTGCCATAACCATGAGTGATAACACTGCGGCCAACTTACTTCTGACAACGATCGGAGG
ACCGAAGGAGCTAACCGCTTTTTTGCACAACATGGGGGATCATGTAACTCGCCTTGATCGTTGGGAACCG
GAGCTGAATGAAGCCATACCAAACGACGAGCGTGACACCACGATGCCTGTAGCAATGGCAACAACGTTGC
GCAAACTATTAACTGGCGAACTACTTACTCTAGCTTCCCGGCAACAATTAATAGACTGGATGGAGGCGGA
TAAAGTTGCAGGACCACTTCTGCGCTCGGCCCTTCCGGCTGGCTGGTTTATTGCTGATAAATCTGGAGCC
GGTGAGCGTGGGTCTCGCGGTATCATTGCAGCACTGGGGCCAGATGGTAAGCCCTCCCGTATCGTAGTTA
TCTACACGACGGGGAGTCAGGCAACTATGGATGAACGAAATAGACAGATCGCTGAGATAGGTGCCTCACT
GATTAAGCATTGGTAACTGTCAGACCAAGTTTACTCATATATACTTTAGATTGATTTAAAACTTCATTTT
TAATTTAAAAGGATCTAGGTGAAGATCCTTTTTGATAATCTCATGACCAAAATCCCTTAACGTGAGTTTT
CGTTCCACTGAGCGTCAGACCCCGTAGAAAAGATCAAAGGATCTTCTTGAGATCCTTTTTTTCTGCGCGT
AATCTGCTGCTTGCAAACAAAAAAACCACCGCTACCAGCGGTGGTTTGTTTGCCGGATCAAGAGCTACCA
ACTCTTTTTCCGAAGGTAACTGGCTTCAGCAGAGCGCAGATACCAAATACTGTTCTTCTAGTGTAGCCGT
AGTTAGGCCACCACTTCAAGAACTCTGTAGCACCGCCTACATACCTCGCTCTGCTAATCCTGTTACCAGT
GGCTGCTGCCAGTGGCGATAAGTCGTGTCTTACCGGGTTGGACTCAAGACGATAGTTACCGGATAAGGCG
CAGCGGTCGGGCTGAACGGGGGGTTCGTGCACACAGCCCAGCTTGGAGCGAACGACCTACACCGAACTGA
GATACCTACAGCGTGAGCTATGAGAAAGCGCCACGCTTCCCGAAGGGAGAAAGGCGGACAGGTATCCGGT
AAGCGGCAGGGTCGGAACAGGAGAGCGCACGAGGGAGCTTCCAGGGGGAAACGCCTGGTATCTTTATAGT
CCTGTCGGGTTTCGCCACCTCTGACTTGAGCGTCGATTTTTGTGATGCTCGTCAGGGGGGCGGAGCCTAT
GGAAAAACGCCAGCAACGCGGCCTTTTTACGGTTCCTGGCCTTTTGCTGGCCTTTTGCTCACATGGCTCG
AC
