>Addgene plasmid #12012 | pAG201 HIPK1 3'UTR | addgene partial sequence | sequence record 18605 | 12012 with EBV-rev
CCAAAATGGAAAGGGGTAGAGGTGGTGGTAAAGGAGAAAAGCTGCTGTTTTTATTTTTCAATGTTGGCAG
GGAAACTGAGAACAATGCATTACACAATACAGCTACTAATCCTGTTCTGATAAATCCCGGTGAACAACTT
AGGGTCCACGGGGGCTTGCTGGTCCATCCTAAGGCAAGCTCACTGTAAACTCTATTAACCACTACATTAT
CATATAAGGCACTACAATAAGGGAAGGAGGAAGAAAGGGAAGGAAGAGACACACACTGAAAAACTCCTCA
CCAGACACACCTGTGCAAAACAATTCCAAGGGTCTCCTCTCCTTGCAGGCAATGCCCCTGCTCATTCAGC
ACTACAGTAATATGCTCTAATATAATTGCAATTAGTTCACATACATTCCAACAAGTATCAGTTCATTTTG
GTTTAAATACNATGGAGACATCAATCCATCTCCGGGATAACACTGGAGGATCACAGAGCTCCTAGAATTA
TTGTTCATTTTTGAGAACTCGCTCAACGAACGATTTGATATATTTTCCCATTTCATCAGGTGCATCTTCT
TGCGAAAAATGAAGACCTTTTACTTTGACAAATTCAGTATTAGGAAACTTCTTGGCACCTTCAACAATAG
CATTGGAAAAGAATCCTGGGTCCGATTCAATAAACATTTTTGGTAAATCATCACTTGCACGTAGATAAGC
TTATAATTC
